>Addgene plasmid #158504 | pZA26 | addgene full sequence | sequence record 309657 | Addgene NGS Result
GGGACACGAAGTGGTTTAAACTATCAGTGTTTGACAGGATATATTGGCGGGTAAACCTAAGAGAAAAGAG
CGTTTATTAGAATAATCGGATATTTAAAAGGGCGTGAAAAGGTTTATCCGTTCGTCCATTTGTATGTGCC
AACCACAGGAACCGTAAAAAGGCCGCGTTGCTGGCGTTTTTCCATAGGCTCCGCCCCCCTGACGAGCATC
ACAAAAATCGACGCTCAAGTCAGAGGTGGCGAAACCCGACAGGACTATAAAGATACCAGGCGTTTCCCCC
TGGAAGCTCCCTCGTGCGCTCTCCTGTTCCGACCCTGCCGCTTACCGGATACCTGTCCGCCTTTCTCCCT
TCGGGAAGCGTGGCGCTTTCTCATAGCTCACGCTGTAGGTATCTCAGTTCGGTGTAGGTCGTTCGCTCCA
AGCTGGGCTGTGTGCACGAACCCCCCGTTCAGCCCGACCGCTGCGCCTTATCCGGTAACTATCGTCTTGA
GTCCAACCCGGTAAGACACGACTTATCGCCACTGGCAGCAGCCACTGGTAACAGGATTAGCAGAGCGAGG
TATGTAGGCGGTGCTACAGAGTTCTTGAAGTGGTGGCCTAACTACGGCTACACTAGAAGGACAGTATTTG
GTATCTGCGCTCTGCTGAAGCCAGTTACCTTCGGAAAAAGAGTTGGTAGCTCTTGATCCGGCAAACAAAC
CACCGCTGGTAGCGGTGGTTTTTTTGTTTGCAAGCAGCAGATTACGCGCAGAAAAAAAGGATCTCAAGAA
GATCCTTTGATCTTTTCTACGGGGTCTGACGCTCAGTGGAACGAAAACTCACGTTAAGGGATTTTGGTCA
TGAGATTATCAAAAAGGATCTTCACCTAGATCCTTTTAAATTAAAAATGAAGTTTTAAATCAATCTAAAG
TATATATGAGTAAACTTGGTCTGACAGCTAAAACAATTCATCCAGTAAAATATAATATTTTATTTTCTCC
CAATCAGGCTTGATCCCCAGTAAGTCAAAAAATAGCTCGACATACTGTTCTTCCCCGATATCCTCCCTGA
TCGACCGGACGCAGAAGGCAATGTCATACCACTTGTCCGCCCTGCCGCTTCTCCCAAGATCAATAAAGCC
ACTTACTTTGCCATCTTTCACAAAGATGTTGCTGTCTCCCAGGTCGCCGTGGGAAAAGACAAGTTCCTCT
TCGGGCTTTTCCGTCTTTAAAAAATCATACAGCTCGCGCGGATCTTTAAATGGAGTGTCCTCTTCCCAGT
TTTCGCAATCCACATCGGCCAGATCGTTATTCAGTAAGTAATCCAATTCGGCTAAGCGGCTGTCTAAGCT
ATTCGTATAGGGACAATCCGATATGTCGATGGAGTGAAAGAGCCTGATGCACTCCGCATACAGCTCGATA
ATCTTTTCAGGGCTTTGTTCATCTTCATACTCTTCCGAGCAAAGGACGCCATCGGCCTCACTCATGAGCA
GATTGCTCCAGCCATCATGCCGTTCAAAGTGCAGGACCTTTGGAACAGGCAGCTTTCCTTCCAGCCATAG
CATCATGTCCTTTTCCCGTTCCACATCATAGGTGGTCCCTTTATACCGGCTGTCCGTCATTTTTAAATAT
AGGTTTTCATTTTCTCCCACCAGCTTATATACCTTAGCAGGAGACATTCCTTCCGTATCTTTTGCGCAGC
GGTATTTTTCGATCAGTTTTTTCAATTCCGGTGATATTCTCATTTTAGCCATACTCTTCCTTTTTCAATA
TTATTGAAGCATTTATCAAGGTTATTGTCTCATGAGCGGATACATATTTGAATGTATTTAGAAAAATAAA
CAAATAGGGGTTCCGCGCACGAATTGGCCAGCGCTGCCATTTTTGGGGTGAGGCCGTTCGCGGCCGAGGG
GCGCAGCCCCTGGGGGGATGGGAGCTCGGTGCCTTGATGTGGGCGCCGGCGGTCGAGTGGCGACGGCGCG
GCTTGTCCGCGCCCTGGTAGATTGCCTGGCCGTAGGCCAGCCATTTTTGAGCGGCCAGCGGCCGCGATAG
GCCGACGCGAAGCGGCGGGGCGTAGGGAGCGCAGCGACCGAAGGGTAGGCGCTTTTTGCAGCTCTTCGGC
TGTGCGCTGGCCAGACAGTTATGCACAGGCCAGGCGGGTTTTAAGAGTTTTAATAAGTTTTAAAGAGTTT
TAGGCGGAAAAATCGCCTTTTTTCTCTTTTATATCAGTCACTTACATGTGTGACCGGTTCCCAATGTACG
GCTTTGGGTTCCCAATGTACGGGTTCCGGTTCCCAATGTACGGCTTTGGGTTCCCAATGTACGTGCTATC
CACAGGAAAGAAGCTTTTTCGACCTTTTTCCCCTGCTAGGGCAATTTGCCCTAGCATCTGCTCCGTACAT
TAGGAACCGGCGGATGCTTCGCCCTCGATCAGGTTGCGGTAGCGCATGACTAGGATCGGGCCAGCCTGCC
CCGCCTCCTCCTTCAAATCGTACTCCGGCAGGTCATTTGACCCGATCAGCTTGCGCACGGTGAAACAGAA
CTTCTTGAACTCTCCGGCGCTGCCACTGCGTTCGTAGATCGTCTTGAACAACCATCTGGCTTCTGCCTTG
CCTGCGGCGCGGCGTGCCAGGCGGTAGAGAAAACGGCCGATGCCGGGATCGATCAAAAAGTAATCGGGGT
GAACCGTCAGCACGTCCGGGTTCTTGCCTTCTGTGATCTCGCGGTACATCCAATCAGCTAGCTCGATCTC
GATGTACTCCGGCCGCCCGGTTTCGCTCTTTACGATCTTGTAGCGGCTAATCAAGGCTTCACCCTCGGAT
ACCGTCACCAGGCGGCCGTTCTTGGCCTTCTTCGTACGCTGCATGGCAACGTGCGTGGTGTTTAACCGAA
TGCAGGTTTCTACCAGGTCGTCTTTCTGCTTTCCGCCATCGGCTCGCCGGCAGAACTTGAGTACGTCCGC
AACGTGTGGACGGAACACGCGGCCGGGCTTGTCTCCCTTCCCTTCCCGGTATCGGTTCATGGATTCGGTT
AGATGGGAAACCGCCATCAGTACCAGGTCGTAATCCCACACACTGGCCATGCCGGCCGGCCCTGCGGAAA
CCTCTACGTGCCCGTCTGGAAGCTCGTAGCGGATCACCTCGCCAGCTCGTCGGTCACGCTTCGACAGACG
GAAAACGGCCACGTCCATGATGCTGCGACTATCGCGGGTGCCCACGTCATAGAGCATCGGAACGAAAAAA
TCTGGTTGCTCGTCGCCCTTGGGCGGCTTCCTAATCGACGACGCACCGGCTGCCGGCGGTTGCCGGGATT
CTTTGCGGATTCGATCAGCGGCCGCTTGCCACGATTCACCGGGGCGTGCTTCTGCCTCGATGCGTTGCCG
CTGGGCGGCCTGCGCGGCCTTCAACTTCTCCACCAGGTCATCACCCAGCGCCGCGCCGATTTGTACCGGG
CCGGATGGTTTGCGACCGCTCACGCCGATTCCTCGGGCTTGGGGGTTCCAGTGCCATTGCAGGGCCGGCA
GACAACCCAGCCGCTTACGCCTGGCCAACCGCCCGTTCCTCCACACATGGGGCATTCCACGGCGTCGGTG
CCTGGTTGTTCTTGATTTTCCATGCCGCCTCCTTTAGCCGCTAAAATTCATCTACTCATTTATTCATTTG
CTCATTTACTCTGGTAGCTGCGCGATGTATTCAGATAGCAGCTCGGTAATGGTCTTGCCTTGGCGTACCG
CGTACATCTTCAGCTTGGTGTGATCCTCCGCCGGCAACTGAAAGTTGACCCGCTTCATGGCTGGCGTGTC
TGCCAGGCTGGCCAACGTTGCAGCCTTGCTGCTGCGTGCGCTCGGACGGCCGGCACTTAGCGTGTTTGTG
CTTTTGCTCATTTTCTCTTTACCTCATTAACTCAAATGAGTTTTGATTTAATTTCAGCGGCCAGCGCCTG
GACCTCGCGGGCAGCGTCGCCCTCGGGTTCTGATTCAAGAACGGTTGTGCCGGCGGCGGCAGTGCCTGGG
TAGCTCACGCGCTGCGTGATACGGGACTCAAGAATGGGCAGCTCGTACCCGGCCAGCGCCTCGGCAACCT
CACCGCCGATGCGCGTGCCTTTGATCGCCCGCGACACGACAAAGGCCGCTTGTAGCCTTCCATCCGTGAC
CTCAATGCGCTGCTTAACCAGCTCCACCAGGTCGGCGGTGGCCCATATGTCGTAAGGGCTTGGCTGCACC
GGAATCAGCACGAAGTCGGCTGCCTTGATCGCGGACACAGCCAAGTCCGCCGCCTGGGGCGCTCCGTCGA
TCACTACGAAGTCGCGCCGGCCGATGGCCTTCACGTCGCGGTCAATCGTCGGGCGGTCGATGCCGACAAC
GGTTAGCGGTTGATCTTCCCGCACGGCCGCCCAATCGCGGGCACTGCCCTGGGGATCGGAATCGACTAAC
AGAACATCGGCCCCGGCGAGTTGCAGGGCGCGGGCTAGATGGGTTGCGATGGTCGTCTTGCCTGACCCGC
CTTTCTGGTTAAGTACAGCGATAACCTTCATGCGTTCCCCTTGCGTATTTGTTTATTTACTCATCGCATC
ATATACGCAGCGACCGCATGACGCAAGCTGTTTTACTCAAATACACATCACCTTTTTAGACGGCGGCGCT
CGGTTTCTTCAGCGGCCAAGCTGGCCGGCCAGGCCGCCAGCTTGGCATCAGACAAACCGGCCAGGATTTC
ATGCAGCCGCACGGCTGATGGGCTGCCTGTATCGAGTGGTGATTTTGTGCCGAGCTGCCGGTCGGGGAGC
TGTTGGCTGGCTGGTGGCAGGATATATTGTGGTGTAAACAAATTGACGCTTAGACAACTTAATAACACAT
TGCGGACGTTTTTAATGTACTGGGGTGGATGCAGTGGGCCCCACTCTGTGTGCCGAATTCGGATCCGGAG
AGCGGAGAATTAAGGGAGTCACGTTATGACCCCCGCCGATGACGCGGGACAAGCCGTTTTACGTTTGGAA
CTGACAGAACCGCAACGTTGAAGGAGCCACTCAGCCGCGGGTTTCTGGAGTTTAATGAGCTAAGCACATA
CGTCAGAAACCATTATTGCGCGTTCAAAAGTCGCCTAAGGTCACTATCAGCTAGCAAATATTTCTTGTCA
AAAATGCTCCACTGACGTTCCATAAATTCCCCTCGGTATCCAATTAGAGTCTCATATTCACTCTCAATCC
AAATAATCTGCACCGGATCTGGATCGTTTCGCATGATTGAACAAGATGGATTGCACGCAGGTTCTCCGGC
CGCTTGGGTGGAGAGGCTATTCGGCTATGACTGGGCACAACAGACAATCGGCTGCTCTGATGCCGCCGTG
TTCCGGCTGTCAGCGCAGGGGCGCCCGGTTCTTTTTGTCAAGACCGACCTGTCCGGTGCCCTGAATGAAC
TCCAGGACGAGGCAGCGCGGCTATCGTGGCTGGCCACGACGGGCGTTCCTTGCGCAGCTGTGCTCGACGT
TGTCACTGAAGCGGGAAGGGACTGGCTGCTATTGGGCGAAGTGCCGGGGCAGGATCTCCTGTCATCTCAC
CTTGCTCCTGCCGAGAAAGTATCCATCATGGCTGATGCAATGCGGCGGCTGCATACGCTTGATCCGGCTA
CCTGCCCATTCGACCACCAAGCGAAACATCGCATCGAGCGAGCACGTACTCGGATGGAAGCCGGTCTTGT
CGATCAGGATGATCTGGACGAAGAGCATCAGGGGCTCGCGCCAGCCGAACTGTTCGCCAGGCTCAAGGCG
CGTATGCCCGACGGCGAGGATCTCGTCGTGACTCATGGCGATGCCTGCTTGCCGAATATCATGGTGGAAA
ATGGCCGCTTTTCTGGATTCATCGACTGTGGCCGGCTGGGTGTGGCGGACCGCTATCAGGACATAGCGTT
GGCTACCCGTGATATTGCTGAAGAGCTTGGCGGCGAATGGGCTGACCGCTTCCTCGTGCTTTACGGTATC
GCCGCTCCCGATTCGCAGCGCATCGCCTTCTATCGCCTTCTTGACGAGTTCTTCTGAGCGGGTCTGGATC
TAGAGTCAAGCAGATCGTTCAAACATTTGGCAATAAAGTTTCTTAAGATTGAATCCTGTTGCCGGTCTTG
CGATGATTATCATATAATTTCTGTTGAATTACGTTAAGCATGTAATAATTAACATGTAATGCATGACGTT
ATTTATGAGATGGGTTTTTATGATTAGAGTCCCGCAATTATACATTTAATACGCGATAGAAAACAAAATA
TAGCGCGCAAACTAGGATAAATTATCGCGCGCGGTGTCATCTATGTTACTAGATCGACGCTGCAAGAATT
CAAGCTTGGAGGAATTCCAATCCCACAAAAATCTGAGCTTAACAGCACAGTTGCTCCTCTCAGAGCAGAA
TCGGGTATTCAACACCCTCATATCAACTACTACGTTGTGTATAACGGTCCACATGCCGGTATATACGATG
ACTGGGGTTGTACAAAGGCGGCAACAAACGGCGTTCCCGGAGTTGCACACAAGAAATTTGCCACTATTAC
AGAGGCAAGAGCAGCAGCTGACGCGTACACAACAAGTCAGCAAACAGACAGGTTGAACTTCATCCCCAAA
GGAGAAGCTCAACTCAAGCCCAAGAGCTTTGCTAAGGCCCTAACAAGCCCACCAAAGCAAAAAGCCCACT
GGCTCACGCTAGGAACCAAAAGGCCCAGCAGTGATCCAGCCCCAAAAGAGATCTCCTTTGCCCCGGAGAT
TACAATGGACGATTTCCTCTATCTTTACGATCTAGGAAGGAAGTTCGAAGGTGAAGGTGACGACACTATG
TTCACCACTGATAATGAGAAGGTTAGCCTCTTCAATTTCAGAAAGAATGCTGACCCACAGATGGTTAGAG
AGGCCTACGCAGCAAGTCTCATCAAGACGATCTACCCGAGTAACAATCTCCAGGAGATCAAATACCTTCC
CAAGAAGGTTAAAGATGCAGTCAAAAGATTCAGGACTAATTGCATCAAGAACACAGAGAAAGACATATTT
CTCAAGATCAGAAGTACTATTCCAGTATGGACGATTCAAGGCTTGCTTCATAAACCAAGGCAAGTAATAG
AGATTGGAGTCTCTAAAAAGGTAGTTCCTACTGAATCTAAGGCCATGCATGGAGTCTAAGATTCAAATCG
AGGATCTAACAGAACTCGCCGTCAAGACTGGCGAACAGTTCATACAGAGTCTTTTACGACTCAATGACAA
GAAGAAAATCTTCGTCAACATGGTGGAGCACGACACTCTGGTCTACTCCAAAAATGTCAAAGATACAGTC
TCAGAAGATCAAAGGGCTATTGAGACTTTTCAACAAAGGATAATTTCGGGAAACCTCCTCGGATTCCATT
GCCCAGCTATCTGTCACTTCATCGAAAGGACAGTAGAAAAGGAAGGTGGCTCCTACAAATGCCATCATTG
CGATAAAGGAAAGGCTATCATTCAAGATCTCTCTGCCGACAGTGGTCCCAAAGATGGACCCCCACCCACG
AGGAGCATCGTGGAAAAAGAAGAGGTTCCAACCACGTCTACAAAGCAAGTGGATTGATGTGACATCTCCA
CTGACGTAAGGGATGACGCACAATCCCACTATCCTTCGCAAGACCCTTCCTCTATATAAGGAAGTTCATT
TCATTTGGAGAGGACACGCTCGAGTATAAGAGCTCATTTTTACAACAATTACCAACAACAACAAACAACA
AACAACATTACAATTACATTTACAATTATCGATACAATGGTGGACGCTGTTGTAACAGTGTTTTTAGAGA
AAACCTTGAACATCCTCGAAGAAAAAGGCCGAACCGTATCGGACTACCGAAAACAGTTGGAAGATTTGCA
AAGCGAATTGAAATATATGCAGTCTTTTCTCAAGGATGCAGAGAGGCAGAAGAGAACTAATGAAACGTTG
CGTACTCTTGTTGCGGATTTACGAGAACTGGTTTACGAAGCTGAGGATATACTTGTGGATTGTCAGCTCG
CGGATGGTGATGATGGGAACGAGCAAAGGTCATCAAATGCGTGGCTTTCGCGGCTTCATCCTGCCCGGGT
TCCGTTGCAGTACAAGAAAAGCAAACGTTTGCAAGAGATCAATGAGAGGATAACGAAAATAAAGAGTCAA
GTAGAGCCTTATTTCGAATTCATAACGCCGAGTAATGTTGGAAGAGATAATGGAACTGATCGGTGGAGCT
CTCCGGTGTATGATCATACTCAGGTGGTTGGTTTGGAAGGAGATAAAAGAAAAATCAAGGAGTGGCTCTT
TCGATCAAACGACAGCCAGCTTTTGATAATGGCCTTTGTTGGGATGGGAGGGCTAGGTAAAACTACAATC
GCTCAAGAAGTGTTCAATGACAAAGAGATCGAACATCGTTTCGAAAGAAGGATATGGGTGTCTGTGTCCC
AGACTTTTACTGAAGAACAGATCATGAGAAGCATATTGAGGAACTTGGGGGACGCGAGTGTTGGAGATGA
TATTGGAACATTGCTGAGAAAAATCCAGCAGTATCTTTTGGGGAAAAGGTACTTGATAGTTATGGACGAT
GTATGGGACAAGAATTTGAGCTGGTGGGACAAGATCTACCAAGGACTGCCTAGAGGACAAGGAGGTAGCG
TTATCGTGACCACAAGGTCGGAATCTGTAGCGAAAAGGGTGCAAGCGAGAGACGACAAGACTCACCGTCC
AGAGCTCCTTAGTCCTGATAACAGTTGGCTGCTGTTTTGTAATGTGGCATTTGCAGCAAATGACGGTACT
TGTGAGCGTCCCGAGCTAGAGGATGTTGGCAAGGAGATTGTAACGAAATGCAAAGGTTTGCCTTTGACAA
TCAAAGCGGTTGGTGGGTTACTTCTGTGCAAAGACCATGTCTATCATGAATGGAGACGAATTGCAGAGCA
TTTTCAGGATGAGCTAAGAGGAAACACTTCTGAAACTGACAATGTTATGTCATCTCTGCAGTTGAGCTAC
GATGAACTCCCTTCCCACCTTAAGTCGTGCATTCTCACGCTTTCGCTCTATCCAGAGGACTGTGTTATAC
CAAAACAACAACTAGTACATGGATGGATCGGAGAAGGTTTTGTCATGTGGAGAAACGGAAGATCTGCAAC
TGAATCTGGAGAGGACTGCTTTTCCGGGCTCACAAACAGGTGTCTAATAGAAGTTGTAGACAAAACCTAT
AGCGGAACCATCATCACTTGCAAGATTCATGTTATGGTTCGTGATTTGGTGATCGATATAGCCAAGAAGG
ATTCGTTCTCTAACCCGGAAGGCCTCAACTGTCGTCACCTTGGGATTAGTGGAAACTTTGATGAGAAGCA
GATCAAAGTTAACCATAAGCTGAGAGGCGTAGTGTCAACAACTAAGACAGGTGAAGTGAACAAGCTCAAC
TCAGACTTAGCTAAGAAATTCACAGACTGCAAATATCTTCGGGTTCTCGATATCTCGAAATCCATATTTG
ATGCTCCTCTGTCTGAGATTTTGGATGAGATTGCAAGCCTTCAACACTTAGCATGTCTTAGTTTGAGCAA
CACACATCCGTTGATCCAGTTTCCTCGTTCCATGGAAGATCTCCACAACCTTCAGATTCTAGACGCAAGC
TACTGTCAGAATCTGAAACAACTTCAACCTTGCATCGTCTTGTTCAAGAAACTCCTTGTACTTGACATGA
CGAACTGTGGATCCCTTGAATGCTTCCCCAAGGGTATCGGAAGTCTCGTGAAGCTCGAAGTTCTGTTGGG
ATTTAAGCCAGCCAGGTCCAACAATGGGTGCAAGCTCAGTGAAGTGAAAAATCTCACAAACCTTCGGAAA
CTTGGTCTTTCTCTGACTCGTGGCGATCAGATAGAAGAGGAGGAGCTTGATTCTTTGATAAACCTAAGCA
AGCTGATGTCCATTTCGATCAACTGCTATGATAGCTACGGCGATGATCTCATAACCAAAATAGACGCCCT
TACTCCTCCACACCAGCTCCATGAGCTTTCTCTACAATTCTATCCTGGAAAGTCGAGTCCATCGTGGTTG
AGTCCTCACAAGCTTCCGATGTTGAGGTACATGTCAATATGTTCAGGTAATTTGGTGAAAATGCAGGAAC
CATTCTGGGGAAACGAGAATACTCACTGGAGAATTGAAGGTTTAATGTTAAGTTCATTGTCGGACCTAGA
CATGGACTGGGAAGTGCTGCAACAGTCAATGCCGTACCTGAGGACCGTGACCGCAAACTGGTGTCCAGAG
CTAGAGTCTTTCGCGATTGAAGATGTTGGCTTTAGAGGCGGAGTGTGGATGAAAACACCATTGCACAGAA
CCGGTTCGGAACAAAAGTTGATCTCTGAAGAGGACCTTGAGCAGAAATTGATCTCTGAGGAAGATCTTGA
GCAGAAGCTTATCTCAGAGGAGGATTTGGAGCAAAAACTTATTTCTGAAGAGGACCTTTGAGCTTGTCCT
GCTTTAATGAGATATGCGAGAAGCCTATGATCGCATGATATTTGCTTTCAATTCTGTTGTGCACGTTGTA
AAAAACCTGAGCATGTGTAGCTCAGATCCTTACCGCCGGTTTCGGTTCATTCTAATGAATATATCACCCG
TTACTATCGTATTTTTATGAATAATATTCTCCGTTCAATTTACTGATTGTACCCTACTACTTATATGTAC
AATATTAAAATGAAAACAATATATTGTGCTGAATAGGTTTATAGCGACATCTATGATAGAGCGCCACAAT
AACAAACAATTGCGTTTTATTATTACAAATCCAATTTTAAAAAAAGCGGCAGAACCGGTCAAACCTAAAA
GACTGATTACATAAATCTTATTCAAATTTCAAAAGTGCCCCAGGGGCTAGTATCTACGACACACCGAGCG
GCGAACTAATAACGCTCACTGAAGGGAACTCCGGTTCCCCGCCGGCGCGCATGGGTGAGATTCCTTGAAG
TTGAGTATTGGCCGTCCGCTCTACCGAAAGTTACGGGCACCATTCAACCCGGTCCAGCACGGCGGCCGGG
TAACCGACTTGCTGCCCCGAGAATTATGCAGCATTTTTTTGGTGTATGTGGGCCCCAAATGAAGTGCAGG
TCAAACCTTGACAGTGACGACAAATCGTTGGGCGGGTCCAGGGCGAATTTTGCGACAACATGTCGAGGCT
CAGCAGGACCGCTACTAGAGGATGCACATGTGACCGA
Features (pLannotate 1.2.2; 19 found; start..end, strand, type, name):
     32..56      +  misc_feature   RB T-DNA repeat: right border repeat from nopaline C58 T-DNA
    179..767     -  rep_origin     ori: high-copy-number ColE1/pMB1/pBR322/pUC origin of replication
    938..1732    -  CDS            KanR: aminoglycoside phosphotransferase; aphA-3; confers resistance to kanamycin
   1733..1837    -  promoter       AmpR promoter: bla
   1854..1914    -  rep_origin     oriV (fragment): incP origin of replication
   2120..2314    -  rep_origin     pVS1 oriV: origin of replication for the Pseudomonas plasmid pVS1 (Heeb et al., 2000)
   2380..3453    -  CDS            pVS1 RepA: replication protein from the Pseudomonas plasmid pVS1 (Heeb et al., 2000)
   3882..4511    -  CDS            pVS1 StaA: stability protein from the Pseudomonas plasmid pVS1 (Heeb et al., 2000)
   4775..4799    +  misc_feature   LB T-DNA repeat: left border repeat from nopaline C58 T-DNA
   5009..5192    +  promoter       NOS promoter: nopaline synthase promoter NOS promoter
   5213..6004    +  CDS            neo: KKA2_KLEPN - Also known as kan, nptII. Experimental evidence at protein level: Swiss-Prot protein existence level 1. Resistance to kanamycin, neomycin, paromomycin, ribostamycin, butirosin and gentamicin B. From Klebsiella pneumoniae.
   6033..6285    +  terminator     NOS terminator: nopaline synthase terminator and poly(A) signal
   6311..7117    +  CDS            IBMP_CAMVB (fragment): Experimental evidence at protein level: Swiss-Prot protein existence level 1. Enhances the ribosomal termination-reinitiation event leading to the translation of major open reading frames on the polycistronic viral RNAs. From Cauliflower mosaic virus (strain Bari 1) (CaMV).
   7301..7646    +  promoter       CaMV 35S promoter: strong constitutive promoter from cauliflower mosaic virus
   7598..7644    +  promoter       minimal CaMV 35S promoter: minimal 35S promoter from cauliflower mosaic virus
   7675..7728    +  misc_feature   TMV Ω: translational enhancer from the tobacco mosaic virus 5'-leader sequence (Gallie et al., 1988)
   7737..10292   +  CDS            RPP13L4: R13L4_ARATH - Also known as ZAR1 From Arabidopsis thaliana (Mouse-ear cress).
  10299..10321   +  CDS            13xMyc (fragment): 13 tandem Myc epitope tags
  10429..11136   +  terminator     OCS terminator: octopine synthase terminator
