[The description below was written by a language model from this plasmid's Addgene catalogue record and pLannotate feature annotations shown in this document.]
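Description:
pZA26 is a binary T-DNA plasmid for plant expression, built on the Golden Gate-compatible backbone pICH86988 and about 11.2 kb in the sequenced record. Outside the T-DNA borders it carries a high-copy ColE1/pUC-type origin for propagation in E. coli. It also has the pVS1 replication module (oriV, RepA and the StaA stability protein), which allows maintenance in Agrobacterium. A small incP oriV fragment was also detected. Bacterial selection is by kanamycin, through an aphA-3 aminoglycoside phosphotransferase driven by the bla promoter.

Two cassettes lie between the nopaline-type left and right border repeats. The first is a plant selection marker, nptII (neo) under the NOS promoter and NOS terminator, which confers kanamycin resistance on transformed plant cells. The second is the payload. A CaMV 35S promoter is followed by the tobacco mosaic virus Ω leader, which acts as a translational enhancer. Downstream are the Arabidopsis thaliana ZAR1 (RPP13L4) coding sequence, a C-terminal 4xMyc epitope tag and the OCS terminator. The annotation tool reports the tag only as a short Myc-repeat fragment. The CaMV ORF VI fragment annotated upstream of the 35S promoter probably reflects extended 35S upstream sequence rather than an intended coding unit.

ZAR1 is the HOPZ-ACTIVATED RESISTANCE1 NLR immune receptor, and this clone carries an aspartate-to-valine point mutation. The record is inconsistent about its position, giving D498V in the purpose field and D489V in the mutation field. The plasmid belongs to a vector set for studying the ZAR1 resistosome in Nicotiana benthamiana, and the Myc tag allows the protein to be detected.
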