Addgene plasmid #158504: pZA26
Purpose: In planta gene expression of Golden gate compatible A. thaliana ZAR1 D498V-4xMyc. Km plant selection marker.
Depositing lab: Sophien Kamoun. Depositing organization: Sainsbury Laboratory, Norwich. Publication: A vector system for fast-forward studies of the HOPZ-ACTIVATED RESISTANCE1 (ZAR1) resistosome in the model plant Nicotiana benthamiana. Harant A, Pai H, Sakai T, Kamoun S, Adachi H. Plant Physiol. 2022 Jan 20;188(1):70-80. doi: 10.1093/plphys/kiab471. PubMed 34633454.
Backbone
  Vector backbone: pICH86988
  Backbone manufacturer: https://www.addgene.org/48076/
  Vector type: Plant Expression
Growth in bacteria
  Bacterial resistance: Kanamycin, 50 μg/mL
  Growth temperature: 37°C
  Growth strain: DH5alpha
  Copy number: High Copy
Gene/Insert
  Gene/Insert name: ZAR1-4xMyc
  Species: A. thaliana (mustard weed)
  Mutation: D489V
  Entrez Gene: ZAR1 (a.k.a. HOPZ-ACTIVATED RESISTANCE 1, ZAR1)
  Tag / fusion protein: 4xMyc (C terminal on insert)
  Cloning method: Restriction Enzyme; 5′ cloning site Unknown (unknown if destroyed)
Terms and licenses: Academic/Nonprofit Terms; Industry Terms: Not Available to Industry
How to cite: pZA26 was a gift from Sophien Kamoun (Addgene plasmid # 158504 ; http://n2t.net/addgene:158504 ; RRID:Addgene_158504)
